Addgene plasmid #87763: pCZGY2845
Purpose: Pnmr-1-PH::miniSOG, expression of membrane targeted PH-miniSOG in subset of interneurons.
Depositing lab: Andrew Chisholm. Depositing organization: University of California, San Diego (UCSD). Publication: Highly efficient optogenetic cell ablation in C. elegans using membrane-targeted miniSOG. Xu S, Chisholm AD. Sci Rep. 2016 Feb 10;6:21271. doi: 10.1038/srep21271. PubMed 26861262.
Backbone
  Vector backbone: Gateway Final LR Clone
  Backbone size w/o insert (bp): 2900
  Total vector size (bp): 5669
  Vector type: Worm Expression
Growth in bacteria
  Bacterial resistance: Ampicillin, 100 μg/mL
  Growth temperature: 37°C
  Growth strain: DH5alpha
  Copy number: Unknown
Gene/Insert
  Gene/Insert name: Pnmr-1-PH-miniSOG
  Species: C. elegans (nematode), Synthetic
  Insert size (bp): 2700
  Promoter: Pnmr-1
  Tag / fusion protein: PH
  Cloning method: Gateway Cloning
  Sequencing primers: 5′ tgtaaaacgacggccagt; 3′ caggaaacagctatgaccatg
Terms and licenses: Academic/Nonprofit Terms; Industry Terms: Not Available to Industry
How to cite: pCZGY2845 was a gift from Andrew Chisholm (Addgene plasmid # 87763 ; http://n2t.net/addgene:87763 ; RRID:Addgene_87763)
