[The description below was written by a language model from this plasmid's Addgene catalogue record and pLannotate feature annotations shown in this document.]
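Description:
pCZGY2845 is a C. elegans expression plasmid of about 5.7 kb, produced as a final Gateway LR clone. Its backbone elements resemble those of pBluescript: a high-copy ColE1/pUC origin for propagation in E. coli, an ampicillin resistance gene (β-lactamase) with its own promoter, an f1 phage origin, flanking T7 and T3 promoters, and remnants of the lacZα/lac promoter region and polylinker. No worm selection or co-injection marker is annotated.

The payload is a fusion of a pleckstrin homology (PH) domain to miniSOG, flanked by attB1 and attB2 sites left by Gateway recombination. The feature table identifies the PH portion as a fragment of rat phospholipase C delta 1, a domain that binds phosphatidylinositol 4,5-bisphosphate and so tethers its fusion partner to the plasma membrane. MiniSOG is a small flavin-binding protein derived from Arabidopsis. It generates singlet oxygen when illuminated with blue light, and it is also fluorescent. Expression is driven by the nmr-1 promoter according to the catalogue entry. This promoter is not annotated as a feature, but it presumably lies in the unannotated stretch between the T7 promoter and attB1. Downstream of attB2 there is a region containing a small match to C. elegans aex-5. It may be part of a 3′ regulatory segment, although the record does not say so.

The construct expresses membrane-targeted miniSOG in a subset of interneurons. It was deposited with work on highly efficient optogenetic cell ablation, in which light-triggered production of reactive oxygen species at the membrane kills the expressing cells.
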