Features (pLannotate 1.2.2; 18 found; start..end, strand, type, name):
     30..458     -  rep_origin     f1 ori (sequence partly withheld): f1 bacteriophage origin of replication; arrow indicates direction of (+) strand synthesis
    463..618     -  CDS            lacZα (fragment): LacZα fragment of β-galactosidase; lacZ fragment
    626..644     +  promoter       T7 promoter: promoter for bacteriophage T7 RNA polymerase
   1737..1777    -  misc_feature   MCS (fragment): pUC18/19 multiple cloning site
   1882..1906    +  protein_bind   attB1: mutant version of attB; recombination site for the Gateway® BP reaction BP Clonase™
   1931..2326    +  CDS            Plcd1 (fragment): PLCD1_RAT - Experimental evidence at protein level: Swiss-Prot protein existence level 1. The production of the second messenger molecules diacylglycerol (DAG) and inositol 1,4,5-trisphosphate (IP3) is mediated by activated phosphatidylinositol-specific phospholipase C enzymes (PubMed:16000311). Essential for trophoblast and placental development (By similarity). Binds phosphatidylinositol 4,5-bisphosphate (By similarity). From Rattus norvegicus (Rat).
   2333..2647    +  CDS            miniSOG: miniSOG is a basic (constitutively fluorescent) cyan fluorescent protein published in 2011, derived from Arabidopsis thaliana. It requires the cofactor flavin for fluorescence.
   2674..2698    -  protein_bind   attB2: mutant version of attB; recombination site for the Gateway® BP reaction BP Clonase™
   2698..2756    -  misc_feature   MCS (fragment): pBluescript multiple cloning site
   3253..3405    +  CDS            aex-5 (fragment): AEX5_CAEEL - Also known as kpc-3 From Caenorhabditis elegans.
   3477..3495    -  promoter       T3 promoter: promoter for bacteriophage T3 RNA polymerase
   3540..3556    -  protein_bind   lac operator: The lac repressor binds to the lac operator to inhibit transcription in E. coli. This inhibition can be relieved by adding lactose or isopropyl-β-D-thiogalactopyranoside (IPTG). lac repressor encoded by lacI
   3564..3594    -  promoter       lac promoter: promoter for the E. coli lac operon
   3609..3630    -  protein_bind   CAP binding site: CAP binding activates transcription in the presence of cAMP. E. coli catabolite activator protein
   3643..3735    -  CDS            lacI (fragment): lac repressor; lacI; The lac repressor binds to the lac operator to inhibit transcription in E. coli. This inhibition can be relieved by adding lactose or isopropyl-β-D-thiogalactopyranoside (IPTG).
   3918..4506    -  rep_origin     ori: high-copy-number ColE1/pMB1/pBR322/pUC origin of replication
   4677..5537    -  CDS            AmpR: β-lactamase; bla; confers resistance to ampicillin, carbenicillin, and related antibiotics
   5538..5642    -  promoter       AmpR promoter: bla
>Addgene plasmid #87763 | pCZGY2845 | addgene full sequence | sequence record 174822 | Addgene NGS Result
CTAAATTGTAAGCGTTAATATTTTGTTAAAATTCGCGTTAAATTTTTGTTAAATCAGCTCATTTTTTAAC
CAATAGGCCGAAATCGGCAAAATCCCTTATAAATCAAAAGAATAGACCGAGATAGGGT
[37 nt withheld, positions 129-165]
AAAGAACGTGGACTCCAACGTCAAAGG
[49 nt withheld, positions 193-241]
T
[91 nt withheld, positions 243-333]
G
[124 nt withheld, positions 335-458]
CCCATTCGCCATTCAGGCTGCGCAACTGTTGGGAAGGGCGATCGGTGCGGGCCTCTTCGCTATTACGCCA
GCTGGCGAAAGGGGGATGTGCTGCAAGGCGATTAAGTTGGGTAACGCCAGGGTTTTCCCAGTCACGACGT
TGTAAAACGACGGCCAGTGAGCGCGCGTAATACGACTCACTATAGGGCGAATTGGGTACCTTCTGAAAGT
ATAAGATTTGACTGAAAATTATAAAATTATGAACTTGAGAAAGTCTAGAAATCAAGAAAAAATATCTAGA
AATGAACATTCCATGGGTTGTGAAGATGCTTTTATCTCACTTTAGAATGTCTGACTCCGCCCCTCTGTGT
ACGAATTGAAGTGCTCTTTTGTGATGATCATAGCTCCTCCTTGCGGCGACGCCCGCACACAGCACGAGAT
ATTACACGGAATACTTATGTGATTCATAGGAAACAAGGAAATCGAAAAAATAATAGGATTTTGAGGAGGT
ATTTTTAGATGAATGCTTATGATGTTATGATGAACCCAAGAAATTCTGAATAGACATATGTCAGAACGGG
GTAGGAGCTCCAGTGTCGCTTTTGAAATAAAAAATCAAGTGGTATACTTCTCGTATATACCCTTCTGAAC
TAATAAAATAATTTATCTTTTGAAAAAGTTTGAAAAAGAAAAATGCCCAAAACTTGAATTTTAATGTTTT
GTATTTTGAGCATATCGTTCAAACGTCGTGATCTGAAAGTAGAAAGATCTAAATATTCGTGACACAGTTT
GGTTTGAAGGTCTTAGTGGTAATTTTTTATTACAGAAGCAACAAAAAGTTGACATATTTTCAGAATTTCC
AAAAAAACGTTTAAAATTTCAATTTCTTCGATAGAGTTCTAAAAATTTTTTGGAACGGATTTTGTAATAT
CCGCTGATAACCGTTCAAGAACAATTTGAATTTTGAAATAATTTAATCAACTAGTATCCAGTGCTCTTTC
TCACTGCTCCACCCATTTTTCAACCCATTTCCTTTACTCAATTTCGCCCGTTTTCCTTTTGCTCAAATGT
GCCCACCAAATCATCTTTCTTCGTCTTCTTTTCTCTTATTCGGAAGGAGAAGAGGTGAAAGTAGAATACG
TTTTTTTGTTGAAAAGAGAAGAGCACTGCCACTTTTCTCTTATTTCCATCCTTCTACTACCTCGTTTTAC
TTTCCATTTAAAAACCCGTTTAAAGTTCCAAAATTTCAATTATCTTGCTTCTGTTTGGAACACGACAAAC
TTTAGTTTTGTTACAGATAAGCTTGCATGCCTGCAGGTCGACTCTAGAGGATCCCCGGGATTGGCCAAAG
GACCCAAAGGTATGTTTCGAATGATACTAACATAACATAGAACATTTTCAGGAGGACCCTTGGAGGGTAC
CGGTAGAAAAAAAGCTTGATATCACAAGTTTGTACAAAAAAGCAGGCTCCGAATTCGCCCTTCGGATCCA
GATCTATGCACGGGCTCCAGGATGACCCGGACCTTCAGGCCCTTCTGAAGGGCAGCCAGCTTCTGAAGGT
GAAGTCCAGCTCGTGGCGTAGGGAACGCTTCTACAAGCTACAGGAGGACTGCAAGACCATCTGGCAGGAA
TCTCGAAAGGTCATGAGGTCCCCGGAGTCGCAGCTGTTCTCCATCGAGGACATTCAGGAGGTACGGATGG
GACACCGCACAGAAGGCCTGGAGAAGTTTGCCCGAGACATCCCCGAGGATCGATGCTTCTCCATTGTCTT
CAAGGACCAGCGCAACACCCTAGACCTCATTGCCCCATCACCAGCTGACGCTCAGCACTGGGTGCAGGGC
CTGCGCAAGATCATCCACCACTCCGGCTCCATGGACCAGCGGCAGAAGACTAGTGAGAAAAGTTTCGTGA
TAACTGATCCACGGCTGCCAGACAATCCCATCATCTTCGCATCCGATGGCTTCCTGGAGCTGACCGAGTA
TTCCAGAGAGGAGATCCTGGGCCGCAATGGCCGCTTTCTGCAGGGACCAGAGACAGACCAGGCCACAGTG
CAGAAGATTCGCGATGCCATTAGAGATCAGCGCGAGATTACCGTGCAGCTGATAAACTACACAAAAAGCG
GGAAGAAATTCTGGAACCTCCTGCACCTCCAGCCCATGAGGGACCAGAAGGGTGAGCTCCAGTATTTCAT
CGGAGTGCAGCTGGATGGATGACTCGAGTAACAAGGGCGAATTCGACCCAGCTTTCTTGTACAAAGTGGT
GATATCGAATTCCTGCAGCCCGGGGGATCCACTAGTTCTAGAGCGGCCGCCACCGCGGCCGCTGTCATCA
GATCGCCATCTCGCGCCCGTGCCTCTGACTTCTAAGTCCAATTACTCTTCAACATCCCTACATGCTCTTT
CTCCCTGTGCTCCCACCCCCTATTTTTGTTATTATCAAAAAACTTCTCTTAATTTCTTTGTTTTTTAGCT
TCTTTTAAGTCACCTCTAACAATGAAATTGTGTAGATTCAAAAATAGAATTAATTCGTAATAAAAAGTCG
AAAAAAATTGTGCTCCCTCCCCCCATTAATAATAATTCTATCCCAAAATCTACACAATGTTCTGTGTACA
CTTCTTATGTTTTTTACTTCTGATAAATTTTTTTGAAACATCATAGAAAAAACCGCACACAAAATACCTT
ATCATATGTTACGTTTCAGTTTATGACCGCAATTTTTATTTCTTCGCACGTCTGGGCCTCTCATGACGTC
AAATCATGCTCATCGTGAAAAAGTTTTGGAGTATTTTTGGAATTTTTCAATCAAGTGAAAGTTTATGAAA
TTAATTTTCCTGCTTTTGCTTTTTGGGGTTTCCCCTATTGTTTGTCAAGATTTCGAGGACGGCGTTTTTC
TTGCTAAAATCACAAGTATTGATGAGCACGATGCAAGAAAGATCGGAAGAAGGTTTGGGTTTGAGGCTCA
GTGGAAGGTGAGTAGAAGTTGATAATTTGAAAGTGGAGTAGTGTCTATGGGGTTTTTGCCGAGCTCCAGC
TTTTGTTCCCTTTAGTGAGGGTTAATTGCGCGCTTGGCGTAATCATGGTCATAGCTGTTTCCTGTGTGAA
ATTGTTATCCGCTCACAATTCCACACAACATACGAGCCGGAAGCATAAAGTGTAAAGCCTGGGGTGCCTA
ATGAGTGAGCTAACTCACATTAATTGCGTTGCGCTCACTGCCCGCTTTCCAGTCGGGAAACCTGTCGTGC
CAGCTGCATTAATGAATCGGCCAACGCGCGGGGAGAGGCGGTTTGCGTATTGGGCGCTCTTCCGCTTCCT
CGCTCACTGACTCGCTGCGCTCGGTCGTTCGGCTGCGGCGAGCGGTATCAGCTCACTCAAAGGCGGTAAT
ACGGTTATCCACAGAATCAGGGGATAACGCAGGAAAGAACATGTGAGCAAAAGGCCAGCAAAAGGCCAGG
AACCGTAAAAAGGCCGCGTTGCTGGCGTTTTTCCATAGGCTCCGCCCCCCTGACGAGCATCACAAAAATC
GACGCTCAAGTCAGAGGTGGCGAAACCCGACAGGACTATAAAGATACCAGGCGTTTCCCCCTGGAAGCTC
CCTCGTGCGCTCTCCTGTTCCGACCCTGCCGCTTACCGGATACCTGTCCGCCTTTCTCCCTTCGGGAAGC
GTGGCGCTTTCTCATAGCTCACGCTGTAGGTATCTCAGTTCGGTGTAGGTCGTTCGCTCCAAGCTGGGCT
GTGTGCACGAACCCCCCGTTCAGCCCGACCGCTGCGCCTTATCCGGTAACTATCGTCTTGAGTCCAACCC
GGTAAGACACGACTTATCGCCACTGGCAGCAGCCACTGGTAACAGGATTAGCAGAGCGAGGTATGTAGGC
GGTGCTACAGAGTTCTTGAAGTGGTGGCCTAACTACGGCTACACTAGAAGAACAGTATTTGGTATCTGCG
CTCTGCTGAAGCCAGTTACCTTCGGAAAAAGAGTTGGTAGCTCTTGATCCGGCAAACAAACCACCGCTGG
TAGCGGTGGTTTTTTTGTTTGCAAGCAGCAGATTACGCGCAGAAAAAAAGGATCTCAAGAAGATCCTTTG
ATCTTTTCTACGGGGTCTGACGCTCAGTGGAACGAAAACTCACGTTAAGGGATTTTGGTCATGAGATTAT
CAAAAAGGATCTTCACCTAGATCCTTTTAAATTAAAAATGAAGTTTTAAATCAATCTAAAGTATATATGA
GTAAACTTGGTCTGACAGTTACCAATGCTTAATCAGTGAGGCACCTATCTCAGCGATCTGTCTATTTCGT
TCATCCATAGTTGCCTGACTCCCCGTCGTGTAGATAACTACGATACGGGAGGGCTTACCATCTGGCCCCA
GTGCTGCAATGATACCGCGAGACCCACGCTCACCGGCTCCAGATTTATCAGCAATAAACCAGCCAGCCGG
AAGGGCCGAGCGCAGAAGTGGTCCTGCAACTTTATCCGCCTCCATCCAGTCTATTAATTGTTGCCGGGAA
GCTAGAGTAAGTAGTTCGCCAGTTAATAGTTTGCGCAACGTTGTTGCCATTGCTACAGGCATCGTGGTGT
CACGCTCGTCGTTTGGTATGGCTTCATTCAGCTCCGGTTCCCAACGATCAAGGCGAGTTACATGATCCCC
CATGTTGTGCAAAAAAGCGGTTAGCTCCTTCGGTCCTCCGATCGTTGTCAGAAGTAAGTTGGCCGCAGTG
TTATCACTCATGGTTATGGCAGCACTGCATAATTCTCTTACTGTCATGCCATCCGTAAGATGCTTTTCTG
TGACTGGTGAGTACTCAACCAAGTCATTCTGAGAATAGTGTATGCGGCGACCGAGTTGCTCTTGCCCGGC
GTCAATACGGGATAATACCGCGCCACATAGCAGAACTTTAAAAGTGCTCATCATTGGAAAACGTTCTTCG
GGGCGAAAACTCTCAAGGATCTTACCGCTGTTGAGATCCAGTTCGATGTAACCCACTCGTGCACCCAACT
GATCTTCAGCATCTTTTACTTTCACCAGCGTTTCTGGGTGAGCAAAAACAGGAAGGCAAAATGCCGCAAA
AAAGGGAATAAGGGCGACACGGAAATGTTGAATACTCATACTCTTCCTTTTTCAATATTATTGAAGCATT
TATCAGGGTTATTGTCTCATGAGCGGATACATATTTGAATGTATTTAGAAAAATAAACAAATAGGGGTTC
CGCGCACATTTCCCCGAAAAGTGCCAC
